Addgene plasmid #213307: HCA1-DuET
Purpose: The DuET construct encodes the named human GPCR engineered with a cleaved hemagglutinin signal peptide, a 5' FLAG and a 3' 1D4 epitope tag optimized for expression in mammalian cells and proteomics studies.
Depositing lab: Thomas Sakmar. Depositing organization: Rockefeller University. Publication: Multiplexed selectivity screening of anti-GPCR antibodies. Dahl L, Kotliar IB, Bendes A, Dodig-Crnkovic T, Fromm S, Elofsson A, Uhlen M, Sakmar TP, Schwenk JM. Sci Adv. 2023 May 3;9(18):eadf9297. doi: 10.1126/sciadv.adf9297. Epub 2023 May 3. PubMed 37134173.
Backbone
  Vector backbone: pcDNA 3.1 (+)
  Vector type: Mammalian Expression
Growth in bacteria
  Bacterial resistance: Ampicillin, 100 μg/mL
  Growth temperature: 37°C
  Growth strain: DH5alpha
  Copy number: High Copy
Gene/Insert
  Gene/Insert name: HCA1 (alt names: Hydroxycarboxylic acid receptor 1; FKSG80, GPR104, GPR81, HCA1, LACR1, TA-GPCR)
  Species: H. sapiens (human)
  Entrez Gene: HCA1 (a.k.a. AH, HCA)
  Promoter: CMV, T7
  Tag / fusion protein: FLAG (N terminal on insert); 1D4 (C terminal on insert)
  Cloning method: Gibson Cloning
Terms and licenses: Academic/Nonprofit Terms; Industry Terms: Not Available to Industry
Depositor comments: Class: A, Family: Hydroxycarboxylic acid. Ensembl ID: ENSG00000196917, Uniprot ID: Q9BXC0
How to cite: HCA1-DuET was a gift from Thomas Sakmar (Addgene plasmid # 213307 ; http://n2t.net/addgene:213307 ; RRID:Addgene_213307)
