[The description below was written by a language model from this plasmid's Addgene catalogue record and pLannotate feature annotations shown in this document.]
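Description:
HCA1-DuET is a mammalian expression plasmid built on the pcDNA 3.1 (+) backbone that encodes human hydroxycarboxylic acid receptor 1 (HCA1, also known as HCAR1, GPR81 or GPR104). This is a class A G protein-coupled receptor that responds to L-lactate and signals through a Gi-mediated pathway. The plasmid is propagated in E. coli from a high-copy ColE1/pUC-type origin under ampicillin selection (AmpR with its bla promoter). It also carries an f1 origin for single-stranded DNA production. An SV40 early promoter drives a neomycin phosphotransferase cassette ending in an SV40 poly(A) signal, which would allow G418 selection of stably transfected mammalian cells.

The receptor open reading frame sits downstream of the human CMV immediate-early enhancer and promoter and is terminated by the bovine growth hormone polyadenylation signal. A T7 promoter between the CMV promoter and the insert permits in vitro transcription. According to the record, the "DuET" design adds a cleavable hemagglutinin signal peptide, an N-terminal FLAG epitope and a C-terminal 1D4 epitope. The feature table annotates a short FLAG match just upstream of the HCAR1 coding sequence, consistent with a single FLAG tag. The signal peptide and the 1D4 tag are not separately annotated. Several small fragment annotations (HIV-1 LTR, ble, lacI, bom) appear to be short sequence matches or backbone remnants rather than functional elements.

The dual tags give two independent handles for capturing and detecting the expressed receptor. The construct is intended for receptor expression in mammalian cells and for proteomics studies, and the associated work used it for multiplexed screening of anti-GPCR antibody selectivity.
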