Features (pLannotate 1.2.2; 21 found; start..end, strand, type, name):
    494..598     -  promoter       AmpR promoter: bla
    657..709     -  misc_feature   bom (fragment): basis of mobility region from pBR322
    864..1243    +  enhancer       CMV enhancer: human cytomegalovirus immediate early enhancer
   1244..1447    +  promoter       CMV promoter: human cytomegalovirus (CMV) immediate early promoter
   1443..1476    +  LTR            5' LTR (truncated) (fragment): truncated 5' long terminal repeat (LTR) from HIV-1
   1492..1510    +  promoter       T7 promoter: promoter for bacteriophage T7 RNA polymerase
   1603..1623    +  CDS            3xFLAG (fragment): three tandem FLAG® epitope tags
   1636..2673    +  CDS            HCAR1: HCAR1_HUMAN - Also known as GPR104, GPR81, HCA1. Experimental evidence at protein level: Swiss-Prot protein existence level 1. Acts as a receptor for L-lactate and mediates its anti- lipolytic effect through a G(i)-protein-mediated pathway. From Homo sapiens (Human).
   2804..3028    +  polyA_signal   bGH poly(A) signal: bovine growth hormone polyadenylation signal
   3032..3053    +  promoter       SV40 promoter (fragment): SV40 enhancer and early promoter
   3074..3502    +  rep_origin     f1 ori (sequence partly withheld): f1 bacteriophage origin of replication; arrow indicates direction of (+) strand synthesis
   3516..3845    +  promoter       SV40 promoter: SV40 enhancer and early promoter
   3912..4703    +  CDS            neo: KKA2_KLEPN - Also known as kan, nptII. Experimental evidence at protein level: Swiss-Prot protein existence level 1. Resistance to kanamycin, neomycin, paromomycin, ribostamycin, butirosin and gentamicin B. From Klebsiella pneumoniae.
   4727..4885    +  CDS            ble (fragment): BLE_KLEPN - Experimental evidence at protein level: Swiss-Prot protein existence level 1. Binding protein with a strong affinity to the bleomycin family of antibiotics. Binds to CL990; an antimitotic-antibiotic compound. From Klebsiella pneumoniae.
   4880..5001    +  polyA_signal   SV40 poly(A) signal: SV40 polyadenylation signal
   5074..5090    -  protein_bind   lac operator: The lac repressor binds to the lac operator to inhibit transcription in E. coli. This inhibition can be relieved by adding lactose or isopropyl-β-D-thiogalactopyranoside (IPTG). lac repressor encoded by lacI
   5098..5128    -  promoter       lac promoter: promoter for the E. coli lac operon
   5143..5164    -  protein_bind   CAP binding site: CAP binding activates transcription in the presence of cAMP. E. coli catabolite activator protein
   5177..5269    -  CDS            lacI (fragment): lac repressor; lacI; The lac repressor binds to the lac operator to inhibit transcription in E. coli. This inhibition can be relieved by adding lactose or isopropyl-β-D-thiogalactopyranoside (IPTG).
   5452..6040    -  rep_origin     ori: high-copy-number ColE1/pMB1/pBR322/pUC origin of replication
   6211..493     -  CDS            AmpR (across the origin): β-lactamase; bla; confers resistance to ampicillin, carbenicillin, and related antibiotics
>Addgene plasmid #213307 | HCA1-DuET | addgene full sequence | sequence record 430845 | Addgene NGS Result
GTTCCCAACGATCAAGGCGAGTTACATGATCCCCCATGTTGTGCAAAAAAGCGGTTAGCTCCTTCGGTCC
TCCGATCGTTGTCAGAAGTAAGTTGGCCGCAGTGTTATCACTCATGGTTATGGCAGCACTGCATAATTCT
CTTACTGTCATGCCATCCGTAAGATGCTTTTCTGTGACTGGTGAGTACTCAACCAAGTCATTCTGAGAAT
AGTGTATGCGGCGACCGAGTTGCTCTTGCCCGGCGTCAATACGGGATAATACCGCGCCACATAGCAGAAC
TTTAAAAGTGCTCATCATTGGAAAACGTTCTTCGGGGCGAAAACTCTCAAGGATCTTACCGCTGTTGAGA
TCCAGTTCGATGTAACCCACTCGTGCACCCAACTGATCTTCAGCATCTTTTACTTTCACCAGCGTTTCTG
GGTGAGCAAAAACAGGAAGGCAAAATGCCGCAAAAAAGGGAATAAGGGCGACACGGAAATGTTGAATACT
CATACTCTTCCTTTTTCAATATTATTGAAGCATTTATCAGGGTTATTGTCTCATGAGCGGATACATATTT
GAATGTATTTAGAAAAATAAACAAATAGGGGTTCCGCGCACATTTCCCCGAAAAGTGCCACCTGACGTCG
ACGGATCGGGAGATCTCCCGATCCCCTATGGTGCACTCTCAGTACAATCTGCTCTGATGCCGCATAGTTA
AGCCAGTATCTGCTCCCTGCTTGTGTGTTGGAGGTCGCTGAGTAGTGCGCGAGCAAAATTTAAGCTACAA
CAAGGCAAGGCTTGACCGACATTTGCATGAAGAATCTGCTTAGGGTTAGGCGTTTTGCGCTGCTTCGCGA
TGTACGGGCCAGATATACGCGTTGACATTGATTATTGACTAGTTATTAATAGTAATCAATTACGGGGTCA
TTAGTTCATAGCCCATATATGGAGTTCCGCGTTACATAACTTACGGTAAATGGCCCGCCTGGCTGACCGC
CCAACGACCCCCGCCCATTGACGTCAATAATGACGTATGTTCCCATAGTAACGCCAATAGGGACTTTCCA
TTGACGTCAATGGGTGGAGTATTTACGGTAAACTGCCCACTTGGCAGTACATCAAGTGTATCATATGCCA
AGTACGCCCCCTATTGACGTCAATGACGGTAAATGGCCCGCCTGGCATTATGCCCAGTACATGACCTTAT
GGGACTTTCCTACTTGGCAGTACATCTACGTATTAGTCATCGCTATTACCATGGTGATGCGGTTTTGGCA
GTACATCAATGGGCGTGGATAGCGGTTTGACTCACGGGGATTTCCAAGTCTCCACCCCATTGACGTCAAT
GGGAGTTTGTTTTGGCACCAAAATCAACGGGACTTTCCAAAATGTCGTAACAACTCCGCCCCATTGACGC
AAATGGGCGGTAGGCGTGTACGGTGGGAGGTCTATATAAGCAGAGCTCTCTGGCTAACTAGAGAACCCAC
TGCTTACTGGCTTATCGAAATTAATACGACTCACTATAGGGAGACCCAAGCTGGCTAGCGTTTAAACTTA
AGCTTAGCGCCACCATGAAGACGATCATCGCCCTGAGCTACATCTTCTGCCTGGTATTCGCCGACTACAA
GGACGATGATGACGCCAGCATCGATATGTATAATGGCTCCTGTTGCCGGATTGAAGGCGACACTATCTCT
CAAGTAATGCCCCCCCTCCTGATAGTGGCCTTCGTCCTGGGCGCTCTTGGTAATGGGGTTGCACTCTGTG
GTTTCTGTTTCCACATGAAAACCTGGAAGCCCTCAACAGTGTACCTCTTTAACCTTGCCGTGGCAGACTT
CCTGCTTATGATTTGCCTGCCCTTTAGGACCGACTATTATCTGCGACGCCGCCATTGGGCTTTCGGCGAC
ATCCCCTGTCGGGTTGGTCTGTTTACTCTGGCTATGAATCGGGCCGGCAGTATCGTCTTTCTCACTGTGG
TCGCTGCCGACAGATACTTCAAGGTAGTGCACCCCCACCACGCAGTGAACACAATCTCCACTAGAGTTGC
AGCTGGAATTGTGTGCACCCTGTGGGCTCTGGTAATCCTGGGCACAGTATACCTGCTCCTGGAGAATCAT
TTGTGCGTGCAGGAGACTGCTGTGTCATGTGAATCTTTTATTATGGAGTCCGCAAACGGGTGGCATGATA
TCATGTTTCAACTGGAGTTCTTTATGCCCCTTGGCATCATTCTGTTTTGCTCATTCAAGATCGTTTGGTC
TCTCCGGCGCCGGCAGCAGCTGGCCCGGCAAGCTCGGATGAAAAAGGCCACGCGCTTTATCATGGTTGTG
GCTATCGTCTTCATCACCTGCTACCTTCCTTCCGTGTCCGCAAGACTGTATTTTCTGTGGACCGTCCCCA
GCAGCGCTTGCGATCCCAGTGTCCACGGCGCCCTCCACATCACCTTGAGCTTTACGTACATGAACTCTAT
GCTGGACCCCCTGGTGTACTATTTTAGCTCTCCCTCCTTCCCGAAATTCTATAATAAACTTAAGATCTGC
AGCCTCAAACCAAAGCAACCAGGCCATTCCAAGACTCAGCGCCCTGAAGAGATGCCCATTAGCAACCTTG
GTAGACGGAGCTGCATCTCCGTCGCGAACTCATTTCAGTCTCAGTCCGACGGACAGTGGGACCCACACAT
TGTTGAGTGGCACATCGATACCGGTGGACGCACCGGTGAATTCGATGAGGCCAGCACCACCGTGTCTAAG
ACCGAGACTTCTCAGGTGGCCCCTGCCTAACTCGAGTCTAGAGGGCCCGTTTAAACCCGCTGATCAGCCT
CGACTGTGCCTTCTAGTTGCCAGCCATCTGTTGTTTGCCCCTCCCCCGTGCCTTCCTTGACCCTGGAAGG
TGCCACTCCCACTGTCCTTTCCTAATAAAATGAGGAAATTGCATCGCATTGTCTGAGTAGGTGTCATTCT
ATTCTGGGGGGTGGGGTGGGGCAGGACAGCAAGGGGGAGGATTGGGAAGACAATAGCAGGCATGCTGGGG
ATGCGGTGGGCTCTATGGCTTCTGAGGCGGAAAGAACCAGCTGGGGCTCTAGGGGGTATCCCC
[124 nt withheld, positions 3074-3197]
C
[91 nt withheld, positions 3199-3289]
A
[49 nt withheld, positions 3291-3339]
CCTTTGACGTTGGAGTCCACGTTCTTT
[37 nt withheld, positions 3367-3403]
ACCCTATCTCGGTCTATTCTTTTGATTTATAAGGGATTTTGCCGATTTCGGCCTATTGGTTAAAAAATGA
GCTGATTTAACAAAAATTTAACGCGAATTAATTCTGTGGAATGTGTGTCAGTTAGGGTGTGGAAAGTCCC
CAGGCTCCCCAGCAGGCAGAAGTATGCAAAGCATGCATCTCAATTAGTCAGCAACCAGGTGTGGAAAGTC
CCCAGGCTCCCCAGCAGGCAGAAGTATGCAAAGCATGCATCTCAATTAGTCAGCAACCATAGTCCCGCCC
CTAACTCCGCCCATCCCGCCCCTAACTCCGCCCAGTTCCGCCCATTCTCCGCCCCATGGCTGACTAATTT
TTTTTATTTATGCAGAGGCCGAGGCCGCCTCTGCCTCTGAGCTATTCCAGAAGTAGTGAGGAGGCTTTTT
TGGAGGCCTAGGCTTTTGCAAAAAGCTCCCGGGAGCTTGTATATCCATTTTCGGATCTGATCAAGAGACA
GGATGAGGATCGTTTCGCATGATTGAACAAGATGGATTGCACGCAGGTTCTCCGGCCGCTTGGGTGGAGA
GGCTATTCGGCTATGACTGGGCACAACAGACAATCGGCTGCTCTGATGCCGCCGTGTTCCGGCTGTCAGC
GCAGGGGCGCCCGGTTCTTTTTGTCAAGACCGACCTGTCCGGTGCCCTGAATGAACTGCAGGACGAGGCA
GCGCGGCTATCGTGGCTGGCCACGACGGGCGTTCCTTGCGCAGCTGTGCTCGACGTTGTCACTGAAGCGG
GAAGGGACTGGCTGCTATTGGGCGAAGTGCCGGGGCAGGATCTCCTGTCATCTCACCTTGCTCCTGCCGA
GAAAGTATCCATCATGGCTGATGCAATGCGGCGGCTGCATACGCTTGATCCGGCTACCTGCCCATTCGAC
CACCAAGCGAAACATCGCATCGAGCGAGCACGTACTCGGATGGAAGCCGGTCTTGTCGATCAGGATGATC
TGGACGAAGAGCATCAGGGGCTCGCGCCAGCCGAACTGTTCGCCAGGCTCAAGGCGCGCATGCCCGACGG
CGAGGATCTCGTCGTGACCCATGGCGATGCCTGCTTGCCGAATATCATGGTGGAAAATGGCCGCTTTTCT
GGATTCATCGACTGTGGCCGGCTGGGTGTGGCGGACCGCTATCAGGACATAGCGTTGGCTACCCGTGATA
TTGCTGAAGAGCTTGGCGGCGAATGGGCTGACCGCTTCCTCGTGCTTTACGGTATCGCCGCTCCCGATTC
GCAGCGCATCGCCTTCTATCGCCTTCTTGACGAGTTCTTCTGAGCGGGACTCTGGGGTTCGAAATGACCG
ACCAAGCGACGCCCAACCTGCCATCACGAGATTTCGATTCCACCGCCGCCTTCTATGAAAGGTTGGGCTT
CGGAATCGTTTTCCGGGACGCCGGCTGGATGATCCTCCAGCGCGGGGATCTCATGCTGGAGTTCTTCGCC
CACCCCAACTTGTTTATTGCAGCTTATAATGGTTACAAATAAAGCAATAGCATCACAAATTTCACAAATA
AAGCATTTTTTTCACTGCATTCTAGTTGTGGTTTGTCCAAACTCATCAATGTATCTTATCATGTCTGTAT
ACCGTCGACCTCTAGCTAGAGCTTGGCGTAATCATGGTCATAGCTGTTTCCTGTGTGAAATTGTTATCCG
CTCACAATTCCACACAACATACGAGCCGGAAGCATAAAGTGTAAAGCCTGGGGTGCCTAATGAGTGAGCT
AACTCACATTAATTGCGTTGCGCTCACTGCCCGCTTTCCAGTCGGGAAACCTGTCGTGCCAGCTGCATTA
ATGAATCGGCCAACGCGCGGGGAGAGGCGGTTTGCGTATTGGGCGCTCTTCCGCTTCCTCGCTCACTGAC
TCGCTGCGCTCGGTCGTTCGGCTGCGGCGAGCGGTATCAGCTCACTCAAAGGCGGTAATACGGTTATCCA
CAGAATCAGGGGATAACGCAGGAAAGAACATGTGAGCAAAAGGCCAGCAAAAGGCCAGGAACCGTAAAAA
GGCCGCGTTGCTGGCGTTTTTCCATAGGCTCCGCCCCCCTGACGAGCATCACAAAAATCGACGCTCAAGT
CAGAGGTGGCGAAACCCGACAGGACTATAAAGATACCAGGCGTTTCCCCCTGGAAGCTCCCTCGTGCGCT
CTCCTGTTCCGACCCTGCCGCTTACCGGATACCTGTCCGCCTTTCTCCCTTCGGGAAGCGTGGCGCTTTC
TCATAGCTCACGCTGTAGGTATCTCAGTTCGGTGTAGGTCGTTCGCTCCAAGCTGGGCTGTGTGCACGAA
CCCCCCGTTCAGCCCGACCGCTGCGCCTTATCCGGTAACTATCGTCTTGAGTCCAACCCGGTAAGACACG
ACTTATCGCCACTGGCAGCAGCCACTGGTAACAGGATTAGCAGAGCGAGGTATGTAGGCGGTGCTACAGA
GTTCTTGAAGTGGTGGCCTAACTACGGCTACACTAGAAGAACGGTATTTGGTATCTGCGCTCTGCTGAAG
CCAGTTACCTTCGGAAAAAGAGTTGGTAGCTCTTGATCCGGCAAACAAACCACCGCTGGTAGCGGTGGTT
TTTTTGTTTGCAAGCAGCAGATTACGCGCAGAAAAAAAGGATCTCAAGAAGATCCTTTGATCTTTTCTAC
GGGGTCTGACGCTCAGTGGAACGAAAACTCACGTTAAGGGATTTTGGTCATGAGATTATCAAAAAGGATC
TTCACCTAGATCCTTTTAAATTAAAAATGAAGTTTTAAATCAATCTAAAGTATATATGAGTAAACTTGGT
CTGACAGTTACCAATGCTTAATCAGTGAGGCACCTATCTCAGCGATCTGTCTATTTCGTTCATCCATAGT
TGCCTGACTCCCCGTCGTGTAGATAACTACGATACGGGAGGGCTTACCATCTGGCCCCAGTGCTGCAATG
ATACCGCGAGACCCACGCTCACCGGCTCCAGATTTATCAGCAATAAACCAGCCAGCCGGAAGGGCCGAGC
GCAGAAGTGGTCCTGCAACTTTATCCGCCTCCATCCAGTCTATTAATTGTTGCCGGGAAGCTAGAGTAAG
TAGTTCGCCAGTTAATAGTTTGCGCAACGTTGTTGCCATTGCTACAGGCATCGTGGTGTCACGCTCGTCG
TTTGGTATGGCTTCATTCAGCTCCG
